>Addgene plasmid #230798 | AiP20128 - pAAV-AiE3287m-SYFP2-WPRE3-BGHpA | addgene full sequence | sequence record 466373 | Addgene NGS Result
CAACATTTCACCACTTGCATTTCTATACTGGCAGGTGGCGTCTTGCTTCCAACTTCTCAGAACCCCAACT
CAGCATAACAGAAAGGCAAGGGGGCTCAGGGCGGTAGAGGAAGCCTGCTCCCGTGGGAGGTACACTATTT
ACCAGCCCGATTTAAACCCGCTACGGAGGGGGCACGGTCCTGGAAGGGCGGAGCAGCCCTAGTGGGCGGG
GCGGGGGCGGGGCTCCGAGGGACTAAGCTGGGTACAGGAAAGACCGGAGCTCTCAGAGCCACGTCTGTCT
CTTTAAATGCCACGGGCTGCACTCCCGCCCGGGAGCCCCGAGCCGGATCTACAATCCCGTCCCTCCCGCT
CCGGCGCTTGTTGCTCGCCTAGCCCGAGCGGGAGCTGCGGCCCCCGGGAAACCCAGCTAGCTCCTTCGGC
TTCCCTCCTCGTGCCCCACCTTCCTGGAAATCTGCGTGAGGGGTGCTAGCGCTACCGGTCGCCACCATGG
TGAGCAAGGGCGAGGAGCTGTTCACCGGGGTGGTGCCCATCCTGGTCGAGCTGGACGGCGACGTAAACGG
CCACAAGTTCAGCGTGTCCGGCGAGGGCGAGGGCGATGCCACCTACGGCAAGCTGACCCTGAAGCTGATC
TGCACCACCGGCAAGCTGCCCGTGCCCTGGCCCACCCTCGTGACCACCCTGGGCTACGGCGTGCAGTGCT
TCGCCCGCTACCCCGACCACATGAAGCAGCACGACTTCTTCAAGTCCGCCATGCCCGAAGGCTACGTCCA
GGAGCGCACCATCTTCTTCAAGGACGACGGCAACTACAAGACCCGCGCCGAGGTGAAGTTCGAGGGCGAC
ACCCTGGTGAACCGCATCGAGCTGAAGGGCATCGACTTCAAGGAGGACGGCAACATCCTGGGGCACAAGC
TGGAGTACAACTACAACAGCCACAACGTCTATATCACCGCCGACAAGCAGAAGAACGGCATCAAGGCCAA
CTTCAAGATCCGCCACAACATCGAGGACGGCGGCGTGCAGCTCGCCGACCACTACCAGCAGAACACCCCC
ATCGGCGACGGCCCCGTGCTGCTGCCCGACAACCACTACCTGAGCTACCAGTCCAAGCTGAGCAAAGACC
CCAACGAGAAGCGCGATCACATGGTCCTGCTGGAGTTCGTGACCGCCGCCGGGATCACTCTCGGCATGGA
CGAGCTGTACAAGTAAGTCGACGGCGCGCCGCGGCCGCGAATTCGATATCATAATCAACCTCTGGATTAC
AAAATTTGTGAAAGATTGACTGGTATTCTTAACTATGTTGCTCCTTTTACGCTATGTGGATACGCTGCTT
TAATGCCTTTGTATCATGCTATTGCTTCCCGTATGGCTTTCATTTTCTCCTCCTTGTATAAATCCTGGTT
AGTTCTTGCCACGGCGGAACTCATCGCCGCCTGCCTTGCCCGCTGCTGGACAGGGGCTCGGCTGTTGGGC
ACTGACAATTCCGTGGCTCGAGAGATCTTCGACTGTGCCTTCTAGTTGCCAGCCATCTGTTGTTTGCCCC
TCCCCCGTGCCTTCCTTGACCCTGGAAGGTGCCACTCCCACTGTCCTTTCCTAATAAAATGAGGAAATTG
CATCGCATTGTCTGAGTAGGTGTCATTCTATTCTGGGGGGTGGGGTGGGGCAGGACAGCAAGGGGGAGGA
TTGGGAAGACAATAGCAGGCATGAGATCTCACGTGCGGACCGAGCGGCCGCAGGAACCCCTAGTGATGGA
GTTGGCCACTCCCTCTCTGCGCGCTCGCTCGCTCACTGAGGCCGGGCGACCAAAGGTCGCCCGACGCCCG
GGCTTTGCCCGGGCGGCCTCAGTGAGCGAGCGAGCGCGCAGCTGCCTGCAGGGGCGCCTGATGCGGTATT
TTCTCCTTACGCATCTGTGCGGTATTTCACACCGCATA
[95 nt withheld, positions 1929-2023]
T
[46 nt withheld, positions 2025-2070]
C
[141 nt withheld, positions 2072-2212]
CCTTTGACGTTGGAGTCCACGTTCTTT
[37 nt withheld, positions 2240-2276]
ACTCTATCTCGGGCTATTCTTTTGATTTATAAGGGATTTTGCCGATTTCGGTCTATTGGTTAAAAAATGA
GCTGATTTAACAAAAATTTAACGCGAATTTTAACAAAATATTAACGTTTACAATTTTATGGTGCACTCTC
AGTACAATCTGCTCTGATGCCGCATAGTTAAGCCAGCCCCGACACCCGCCAACACCCGCTGACGCGCCCT
GACGGGCTTGTCTGCTCCCGGCATCCGCTTACAGACAAGCTGTGACCGTCTCCGGGAGCTGCATGTGTCA
GAGGTTTTCACCGTCATCACCGAAACGCGCGAGACGAAAGGGCCTCGTGATACGCCTATTTTTATAGGTT
AATGTCATGATAATAATGGTTTCTTAGACGTCAGGTGGCACTTTTCGGGGAAATGTGCGCGGAACCCCTA
TTTGTTTATTTTTCTAAATACATTCAAATATGTATCCGCTCATGAGACAATAACCCTGATAAATGCTTCA
ATAATATTGAAAAAGGAAGAGTATGAGTATTCAACATTTCCGTGTCGCCCTTATTCCCTTTTTTGCGGCA
TTTTGCCTTCCTGTTTTTGCTCACCCAGAAACGCTGGTGAAAGTAAAAGATGCTGAAGATCAGTTGGGTG
CACGAGTGGGTTACATCGAACTGGATCTCAACAGCGGTAAGATCCTTGAGAGTTTTCGCCCCGAAGAACG
TTTTCCAATGATGAGCACTTTTAAAGTTCTGCTATGTGGCGCGGTATTATCCCGTATTGACGCCGGGCAA
GAGCAACTCGGTCGCCGCATACACTATTCTCAGAATGACTTGGTTGAGTACTCACCAGTCACAGAAAAGC
ATCTTACGGATGGCATGACAGTAAGAGAATTATGCAGTGCTGCCATAACCATGAGTGATAACACTGCGGC
CAACTTACTTCTGACAACGATCGGAGGACCGAAGGAGCTAACCGCTTTTTTGCACAACATGGGGGATCAT
GTAACTCGCCTTGATCGTTGGGAACCGGAGCTGAATGAAGCCATACCAAACGACGAGCGTGACACCACGA
TGCCTGTAGCAATGGCAACAACGTTGCGCAAACTATTAACTGGCGAACTACTTACTCTAGCTTCCCGGCA
ACAATTAATAGACTGGATGGAGGCGGATAAAGTTGCAGGACCACTTCTGCGCTCGGCCCTTCCGGCTGGC
TGGTTTATTGCTGATAAATCTGGAGCCGGTGAGCGTGGGTCTCGCGGTATCATTGCAGCACTGGGGCCAG
ATGGTAAGCCCTCCCGTATCGTAGTTATCTACACGACGGGGAGTCAGGCAACTATGGATGAACGAAATAG
ACAGATCGCTGAGATAGGTGCCTCACTGATTAAGCATTGGTAACTGTCAGACCAAGTTTACTCATATATA
CTTTAGATTGATTTAAAACTTCATTTTTAATTTAAAAGGATCTAGGTGAAGATCCTTTTTGATAATCTCA
TGACCAAAATCCCTTAACGTGAGTTTTCGTTCCACTGAGCGTCAGACCCCGTAGAAAAGATCAAAGGATC
TTCTTGAGATCCTTTTTTTCTGCGCGTAATCTGCTGCTTGCAAACAAAAAAACCACCGCTACCAGCGGTG
GTTTGTTTGCCGGATCAAGAGCTACCAACTCTTTTTCCGAAGGTAACTGGCTTCAGCAGAGCGCAGATAC
CAAATACTGTTCTTCTAGTGTAGCCGTAGTTAGGCCACCACTTCAAGAACTCTGTAGCACCGCCTACATA
CCTCGCTCTGCTAATCCTGTTACCAGTGGCTGCTGCCAGTGGCGATAAGTCGTGTCTTACCGGGTTGGAC
TCAAGACGATAGTTACCGGATAAGGCGCAGCGGTCGGGCTGAACGGGGGGTTCGTGCACACAGCCCAGCT
TGGAGCGAACGACCTACACCGAACTGAGATACCTACAGCGTGAGCTATGAGAAAGCGCCACGCTTCCCGA
AGGGAGAAAGGCGGACAGGTATCCGGTAAGCGGCAGGGTCGGAACAGGAGAGCGCACGAGGGAGCTTCCA
GGGGGAAACGCCTGGTATCTTTATAGTCCTGTCGGGTTTCGCCACCTCTGACTTGAGCGTCGATTTTTGT
GATGCTCGTCAGGGGGGCGGAGCCTATGGAAAAACGCCAGCAACGCGGCCTTTTTACGGTTCCTGGCCTT
TTGCTGGCCTTTTGCTCACATGTCCTGCAGGCAGCTGCGCGCTCGCTCGCTCACTGAGGCCGCCCGGGCG
TCGGGCGACCTTTGGTCGCCCGGCCTCAGTGAGCGAGCGAGCGCGCAGAGAGGGAGTGGCCAACTCCATC
ACTAGGGGTTCCTGCGGCCGCACGCGTTGTAAGAGTAATAATCGCCGGCGAAATCACTTTAGTAGTTTAG
GTCTGGGGTAGAGAAATGACCCCAGCAGGGAAGAAAGTGTCCTCTTGAGGAGGTTAATAACCAACAAGGC
TGTCACTTCCCTCAGGAGGAAGGAAATATATTCACCAGGAGTCTCTGCTAATTTGTTTTTAATTTAAGGA
CAATTAAGCAACTCTACACCCCCATCCCATTTCTGCATGCTTTCTCTCACAACTAGAAAAGAAATCTAAA
ACAAAGAAGGCTGTGAAGTTAATGTTGAGTTTACTTGGAGGGACACCTAACAGTCATTAGGGATTTGAGG
AGCTAGTCAACTAAGTCCTGTATTATACTGCTTCCTCTTTCTGAATTATTATTATTATTATTATTTACTA
TCCAAAATTATTACTTGCTCTGGAAACAGGTTTTAGCTGATGTGTTTCTTGAACTGTTGCAGCACAGACT
ACTTTAGGTTATAAAAACGTTCTGATAAGAAAAGTCTGTCTCTCTTTCTTTAGATACTCCATCTAAGAAG
AAATGGAAGGAGAAGAGGAAGAAAGAC
Features (pLannotate 1.2.2; 14 found; start..end, strand, type, name):
    487..1203    +  CDS            SYFP2: SYFP2 is a basic (constitutively fluorescent) yellow fluorescent protein published in 2006, derived from Aequorea victoria. It is reported to be a very rapidly-maturing monomer with moderate acid sensitivity.
   1243..1400    +  misc_feature   WPRE (fragment): woodchuck hepatitis virus posttranscriptional regulatory element
   1406..1486    +  misc_feature   WPRE (fragment): woodchuck hepatitis virus posttranscriptional regulatory element
   1503..1614    +  polyA_signal   bGH poly(A) signal: bovine growth hormone polyadenylation signal
   1732..1872    +  repeat_region  AAV2 ITR: inverted terminal repeat of adeno-associated virus serotype 2 inverted
   1877..1928    -  misc_feature   bom (fragment): basis of mobility region from pBR322
   1947..2402    +  rep_origin     f1 ori (sequence partly withheld): f1 bacteriophage origin of replication; arrow indicates direction of (+) strand synthesis
   2403..2452    -  misc_feature   bom (fragment): basis of mobility region from pBR322
   2554..2589    -  CDS            rop (fragment): Rop protein, which maintains plasmids at low copy number; rop
   2684..2788    +  promoter       AmpR promoter: bla
   2789..3649    +  CDS            AmpR: β-lactamase; bla; confers resistance to ampicillin, carbenicillin, and related antibiotics
   3820..4408    +  rep_origin     ori: high-copy-number ColE1/pMB1/pBR322/pUC origin of replication
   4481..4508    +  repeat_region  AAV2 ITR (fragment): inverted terminal repeat of adeno-associated virus serotype 2 inverted
   4537..4564    +  repeat_region  AAV2 ITR (fragment): inverted terminal repeat of adeno-associated virus serotype 2 inverted
