[The description below was written by a language model from this plasmid's Addgene catalogue record and pLannotate feature annotations shown in this document.]
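Description:
AiP20128 - pAAV-AiE3287m-SYFP2-WPRE3-BGHpA is an adeno-associated virus transfer plasmid built on a pAAV2 backbone, intended for packaging a recombinant AAV genome that reports enhancer activity in the brain. In bacteria it is maintained as a high-copy plasmid through a ColE1/pUC-type origin and selected with ampicillin via the bla gene and its native promoter. An f1 phage origin and short remnants of pBR322 bom and rop sequences are also present in the backbone. The 5,173 nt sequence carries one fully annotated AAV2 inverted terminal repeat downstream of the expression cassette. The upstream repeat is detected only as two short fragments, which may reflect annotation or sequencing difficulty in this structured region rather than a true truncation.

The payload between the ITRs is a simple reporter cassette. AiE3287m, an enhancer sequence designed to direct AAV-mediated transgene expression to specific populations of brain cells, lies upstream of the coding sequence for SYFP2, a rapidly maturing monomeric yellow fluorescent protein derived from Aequorea victoria. The enhancer itself is not annotated in the feature table but presumably occupies the unannotated stretch preceding SYFP2. The record does not state whether a minimal promoter accompanies it, nor which cell types it targets. Downstream, two WPRE fragments correspond to the shortened WPRE3 element, which boosts transcript stability and expression while conserving packaging capacity, followed by the bovine growth hormone polyadenylation signal. The construct belongs to a collection of enhancer AAVs developed for genetic access to cortical cell types, and it is used to label and visualise the cells in which the enhancer is active.
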