Addgene plasmid #230798: AiP20128 - pAAV-AiE3287m-SYFP2-WPRE3-BGHpA
Purpose: AiE3287m is an enhancer sequence, designed to drive AAV-mediated transgene expression in specific populations of brain cells
Depositing lab: Allen Institute for Brain Science & Bosiljka Tasic. Depositing organization: Allen Institute. Publication: A suite of enhancer AAVs and transgenic mouse lines for genetic access to cortical cell types. Ben-Simon Y, Hooper M, Narayan S, Daigle TL, Dwivedi D, Way SW, Oster A, Stafford DA, Mich JK, Taormina MJ, Martinez RA, Opitz-Araya X, Roth JR, Alexander JR, Allen S, Amster A, Arbuckle J, Ayala A, Baker PM, Bakken TE, Barcelli T, Barta S, Bendrick J, Bertagnolli D, Bielstein C, Bishwakarma P, Bowlus J, Boyer G, Brouner K, Casian B, Casper T, Chakka AB, Chakrabarty R, Chance RK, Chavan S, Clark M, Colbert K, Collman F, Daniel S, Departee M, DiValentin P, Donadio N, Dotson N, Egdorf T, Fliss T, Gabitto M, Garcia J, Gary A, Gasperini M, Gloe J, Goldy J, Gore BB, Graybuck L, Greisman N, Haeseleer F, Halterman C, Haradon Z, Hastings SD, Helback O, Ho W, Hockemeyer D, Huang C, Huff S, Hunker A, Johansen N, Jones D, Juneau Z, Kalmbach B, Kannan M, Khem S, Kussick E, Kutsal R, Larsen R, Lee C, Lee AY, Leibly M, Lenz GH, Li S, Liang E, Lusk N, Madigan Z, Malloy J, Malone J, McCue R, Melchor J, Mollenkopf T, Moosman S, Morin E, Newman D, Ng L, Ngo K, Omstead V, Otto S, Oyama A, Pena N, Pham T, Phillips E, Pom CA, Potekhina L, Ransford S, Ray PL, Rette D, Reynoldson C, Rimorin C, Rocha D, Ruiz A, Sanchez REA, Sawyer L, Sedeno-Cortes A, Sevigny JP, Shapovalova N, Shepard N, Shulga L, Sigler AR, Siverts L, Soliman S, Somasundaram S, Staats B, Stewart K, Szelenyi E, Tieu M, Trader C, Tran A, van Velthoven CTJ, Walker M, Wang Y, Weed N, Wirthlin M, Wood T, Wynalda B, Yao Z, Zhou T, Ariza J, Dee N, Reding M, Ronellenfitch K, Mufti S, Sunkin SM, Smith KA, Esposito L, Waters J, Thyagarajan B, Yao S, Lein ES, Zeng H, Levi BP, Ngai J, Ting JT, Tasic B. Cell. 2025 May 16:S0092-8674(25)00513-6. doi: 10.1016/j.cell.2025.05.002. PubMed 40403729.
Backbone
  Vector backbone: pAAV2
  Vector type: AAV
Growth in bacteria
  Bacterial resistance: Ampicillin, 100 μg/mL
  Growth temperature: 37°C
  Growth strain: NEB Stable
  Copy number: High Copy
Gene/Insert
  Gene/Insert name: SYFP2
  Species: Synthetic
  Cloning method: Gibson Cloning
Terms and licenses: Academic/Nonprofit Terms; Industry Terms: Not Available to Industry
How to cite: AiP20128 - pAAV-AiE3287m-SYFP2-WPRE3-BGHpA was a gift from Allen Institute for Brain Science & Bosiljka Tasic (Addgene plasmid # 230798 ; http://n2t.net/addgene:230798 ; RRID:Addgene_230798)
